>Addgene plasmid #108004 | BMR1_02g04260-bio-His | addgene full sequence | sequence record 211162 | Addgene NGS Result
CATGTTGACATTGATTATTGACTAGTTATTAATAGTAATCAATTACGGGGTCATTAGTTCATAGCCCATA
TATGGAGTTCCGCGTTACATAACTTACGGTAAATGGCCCGCCTGGCTGACCGCCCAACGACCCCCGCCCA
TTGACGTCAATAATGACGTATGTTCCCATAGTAACGCCAATAGGGACTTTCCATTGACGTCAATGGGTGG
AGTATTTACGGTAAACTGCCCACTTGGCAGTACATCAAGTGTATCATATGCCAAGTCCGCCCCCTATTGA
CGTCAATGACGGTAAATGGCCCGCCTGGCATTATGCCCAGTACATGACCTTACGGGACTTTCCTACTTGG
CAGTACATCTACGTATTAGTCATCGCTATTACCATGGTGATGCGGTTTTGGCAGTACACCAATGGGCGTG
GATAGCGGTTTGACTCACGGGGATTTCCAAGTCTCCACCCCATTGACGTCAATGGGAGTTTGTTTTGGCA
CCAAAATCAACGGGACTTTCCAAAATGTCGTAATAACCCCGCCCCGTTGACGCAAATGGGCGGTAGGCGT
GTACGGTGGGAGGTCTATATAAGCAGAGCTCGTTTAGTGAACCGTCAGATCCTCACTCTCTTCCGCATCG
CTGTCTGCGAGGGCCAGCTGTTGGGCTCGCGGTTGAGGACAAACTCTTCGCGGTCTTTCCAGTACTCTTG
GATCGGAAACCCGTCGGCCTCCGAACGGTACTCCGCCACCGAGGGACCTGAGCGAGTCCGCATCGACCGG
ATCGGAAAACCTCTCGAGAAAGGCGTCTAACCAGTCACAGTCGCAAGGTAGGCTGAGCACCGTGGCGGGC
GGCAGCGGGTGGCGGTCGGGGTTGTTTCTGGCGGAGGTGCTGCTGATGATGTAATTAAAGTAGGCGGTCT
TGAGACGGCGGATGGTCGAGGTGAGGTGTGGCAGGCTTGAGATCCAGCTGTTGGGGTGAGTACTCCCTCT
CAAAAGCGGGCATTACTTCTGCGCTAAGATTGTCAGTTTCCAAAAACGAGGAGGATTTGATATTCACCTG
GCCCGATCTGGCCATACACTTGAGTGACAATGACATCCACTTTGCCTTTCTCTCCACAGGTGTCCACTCC
CAGGTCCAAGTTTGCCACCATGGAGTTTCAGACCCAGGTACTCATGTCCCTGCTGCTCTGCATGTCTGGT
GCGGCCGCCGGCGATACAGATGGCGGACACTCTCAGGGCCTGGTGCAGCTGGCCCAGAAACTGGACCGGT
TCATGATCTTCGTGAAGATCAACCTGGCCGACACCTACAATCTGGCCGTGGACAAGCTGAAGCTGGACAT
GGAACACAAGTGCCACAAAGAGTACATCAAAGAGAAGGACATCGAAGAGGACAAGATGAAGAACAAGCTC
GAGAGCGCCATCAACGAGATCGAGATCTGCGAGAAGAAAGAGTTCATCGGCATCCTGGACAACGTGGCCA
CCGCCTACGCCAACTACAAGAGCCTGGTGGACGAGGTGTACAGCAAGGCCTACGGCACCCTGGGCGGCGA
CGTGGCCAAGGACTTCGAGTACGAGTGCAAGAAGCGGAAGGCCAACGCCCTGGCCAACCTGCTGGACGTG
TGGGACAGCTTCGTGGGCGTGCTGACCAACGCCATCGGCGAGGACAAAGTGAAGGACAGCAAGAAGGCCT
TCGACGAGCACGTGTCCAAGGCCACCGACCTGCGGGACAACGTGTACAACAAGGACGAGGACTACAACAC
CCACTTCAAGGACATGATCAAAGAAGTGAACGGCGCCACCGAGGAACTGAACAAAGTGATCGACGTGATG
ATCAGCAACATCGGCGACTACGGCATCGTGATCGACAGCGGCATCATCAGCAGCATCAAGAGCCTGATCA
GCACCATGACCAAGATCTCTGGCGCGCCGTCGACCTCCATCACGGCCTATAAGAGTGAGGGGGAGTCAGC
GGAGTTCTCCTTCCCACTCAACCTTGGAGAGGAAAGCCTGCAGGGAGAGTTGAGATGGAAGGCAGAGAAG
GCTCCTTCTTCCCAGTCCTGGATCACCTTCTCCCTAAAGAACCAAAAGGTGTCTGTGCAGAAGTCTACTA
GCAACCCCAAGTTCCAGCTGTCCGAAACGCTCCCACTCACCCTTCAGATACCCCAGGTCTCCCTTCAGTT
TGCTGGTTCTGGCAACCTGACCCTGACTCTGGACAGAGGGATACTGTATCAGGAAGTGAACCTGGTGGTG
ATGAAAGTGACTCAGCCCGACAGCAACACTTTGACCTGTGAGGTGATGGGACCCACCTCACCCAAGATGA
GACTGATCTTGAAGCAGGAGAATCAGGAGGCCAGGGTCTCCAGGCAGGAGAAAGTGATTCAAGTGCAGGC
CCCTGAAGCAGGGGTGTGGCAATGTCTACTGAGTGAAGGTGAAGAGGTCAAGATGGACTCCAAGATCCAG
GTTTTATCCAAAGGGTTGAATTCCGGCAGCCTGCACCACATCCTGGACGCCCAGAAGATGCTGTGGAACC
ACAGGGACAGGAACCTGCCTCCTCTGGCCCCTCTGGGCCCCCACCACCATCACCACCATTGAGTCTAGAC
ACGTGATTAATTAAGGATCCCCCGACCTCGACCTCTGGCTAATAAAGGAAATTTATTTTCATTGCAATAG
TGTGTTGGAATTTTTTGTGTCTCTCACTCGGAAGGACATATGGGAGGGCAAATCATTTGGTCGAGATCCC
TCGGAGATCTCTAGCTAGAGGATCGATCCCCGCCCCGGACGAACTAAACCTGACTACGACATCTCTGCCC
CTTCTTCGCGGGGCAGTGCATGTAATCCCTTCAGTTGGTTGGTACAACTTGCCAACTGGGCCCTGTTCCA
CATGTGACACGGGGGGGGACCAAACACAAAGGGGTTCTCTGACTGTAGTTGACATCCTTATAAATGGATG
TGCACATTTGCCAACACTGAGTGGCTTTCATCCTGGAGCAGACTTTGCAGTCTGTGGACTGCAACACAAC
ATTGCCTTTATGTGTAACTCTTGGCTGAAGCTCTTACACCAATGCTGGGGGACATGTACCTCCCAGGGGC
CCAGGAAGACTACGGGAGGCTACACCAACGTCAATCAGAGGGGCCTGTGTAGCTACCGATAAGCGGACCC
TCAAGAGGGCATTAGCAATAGTGTTTATAAGGCCCCCTTGTTAACCCTAAACGGGTAGCATATGCTTCCC
GGGTAGTAGTATATACTATCCAGACTAACCCTAATTCAATAGCATATGTTACCCAACGGGAAGCATATGC
TATCGAATTAGGGTTAGTAAAAGGGTCCTAAGGAACAGCGATATCTCCCACCCCATGAGCTGTCACGGTT
TTATTTACATGGGGTCAGGATTCCACGAGGGTAGTGAACCATTTTAGTCACAAGGGCAGTGGCTGAAGAT
CAAGGAGCGGGCAGTGAACTCTCCTGAATCTTCGCCTGCTTCTTCATTCTCCTTCGTTTAGCTAATAGAA
TAACTGCTGAGTTGTGAACAGTAAGGTGTATGTGAGGTGCTCGAAAACAAGGTTTCAGGTGACGCCCCCA
GAATAAAATTTGGACGGGGGGTTCAGTGGTGGCATTGTGCTATGACACCAATATAACCCTCACAAACCCC
TTGGGCAATAAATACTAGTGTAGGAATGAAACATTCTGAATATCTTTAACAATAGAAATCCATGGGGTGG
GGACAAGCCGTAAAGACTGGATGTCCATCTCACACGAATTTATGGCTATGGGCAACACATAATCCTAGTG
CAATATGATACTGGGGTTATTAAGATGTGTCCCAGGCAGGGACCAAGACAGGTGAACCATGTTGTTACAC
TCTATTTGTAACAAGGGGAAAGAGAGTGGACGCCGACAGCAGCGGACTCCACTGGTTGTCTCTAACACCC
CCGAAAATTAAACGGGGCTCCACGCCAATGGGGCCCATAAACAAAGACAAGTGGCCACTCTTTTTTTTGA
AATTGTGGAGTGGGGGCACGCGTCAGCCCCCACACGCCGCCCTGCGGTTTTGGACTGTAAAATAAGGGTG
TAATAACTTGGCTGATTGTAACCCCGCTAACCACTGCGGTCAAACCACTTGCCCACAAAACCACTAATGG
CACCCCGGGGAATACCTGCATAAGTAGGTGGGCGGGCCAAGATAGGGGCGCGATTGCTGCGATCTGGAGG
ACAAATTACACACACTTGCGCCTGAGCGCCAAGCACAGGGTTGTTGGTCCTCATATTCACGAGGTCGCTG
AGAGCACGGTGGGCTAATGTTGCCATGGGTAGCATATACTACCCAAATATCTGGATAGCATATGCTATCC
TAATCTATATCTGGGTAGCATAGGCTATCCTAATCTATATCTGGGTAGCATATGCTATCCTAATCTATAT
CTGGGTAGTATATGCTATCCTAATTTATATCTGGGTAGCATAGGCTATCCTAATCTATATCTGGGTAGCA
TATGCTATCCTAATCTATATCTGGGTAGTATATGCTATCCTAATCTGTATCCGGGTAGCATATGCTATCC
TAATAGAGATTAGGGTAGTATATGCTATCCTAATTTATATCTGGGTAGCATATACTACCCAAATATCTGG
ATAGCATATGCTATCCTAATCTATATCTGGGTAGCATATGCTATCCTAATCTATATCTGGGTAGCATAGG
CTATCCTAATCTATATCTGGGTAGCATATGCTATCCTAATCTATATCTGGGTAGTATATGCTATCCTAAT
TTATATCTGGGTAGCATAGGCTATCCTAATCTATATCTGGGTAGCATATGCTATCCTAATCTATATCTGG
GTAGTATATGCTATCCTAATCTGTATCCGGGTAGCATATGCTATCCTCATGATAAGCTGTCAAACATGAG
AATTTTCTTGAAGACGAAAGGGCCTCGTGATACGCCTATTTTTATAGGTTAATGTCATGATAATAATGGT
TTCTTAGACGTCAGGTGGCACTTTTCGGGGAAATGTGCGCGGAACCCCTATTTGTTTATTTTTCTAAATA
CATTCAAATATGTATCCGCTCATGAGACAATAACCCTGATAAATGCTTCAATAATATTGAAAAAGGAAGA
GTATGAGTATTCAACATTTCCGTGTCGCCCTTATTCCCTTTTTTGCGGCATTTTGCCTTCCTGTTTTTGC
TCACCCAGAAACGCTGGTGAAAGTAAAAGATGCTGAAGATCAGTTGGGTGCACGAGTGGGTTACATCGAA
CTGGATCTCAACAGCGGTAAGATCCTTGAGAGTTTTCGCCCCGAAGAACGTTTTCCAATGATGAGCACTT
TTAAAGTTCTGCTATGTGGCGCGGTATTATCCCGTGTTGACGCCGGGCAAGAGCAACTCGGTCGCCGCAT
ACACTATTCTCAGAATGACTTGGTTGAGTACTCACCAGTCACAGAAAAGCATCTTACGGATGGCATGACA
GTAAGAGAATTATGCAGTGCTGCCATAACCATGAGTGATAACACTGCGGCCAACTTACTTCTGACAACGA
TCGGAGGACCGAAGGAGCTAACCGCTTTTTTGCACAACATGGGGGATCATGTAACTCGCCTTGATCGTTG
GGAACCGGAGCTGAATGAAGCCATACCAAACGACGAGCGTGACACCACGATGCCTGCAGCAATGGCAACA
ACGTTGCGCAAACTATTAACTGGCGAACTACTTACTCTAGCTTCCCGGCAACAATTAATAGACTGGATGG
AGGCGGATAAAGTTGCAGGACCACTTCTGCGCTCGGCCCTTCCGGCTGGCTGGTTTATTGCTGATAAATC
TGGAGCCGGTGAGCGTGGGTCTCGCGGTATCATTGCAGCACTGGGGCCAGATGGTAAGCCCTCCCGTATC
GTAGTTATCTACACGACGGGGAGTCAGGCAACTATGGATGAACGAAATAGACAGATCGCTGAGATAGGTG
CCTCACTGATTAAGCATTGGTAACTGTCAGACCAAGTTTACTCATATATACTTTAGATTGATTTAAAACT
TCATTTTTAATTTAAAAGGATCTAGGTGAAGATCCTTTTTGATAATCTCATGACCAAAATCCCTTAACGT
GAGTTTTCGTTCCACTGAGCGTCAGACCCCGTAGAAAAGATCAAAGGATCTTCTTGAGATCCTTTTTTTC
TGCGCGTAATCTGCTGCTTGCAAACAAAAAAACCACCGCTACCAGCGGTGGTTTGTTTGCCGGATCAAGA
GCTACCAACTCTTTTTCCGAAGGTAACTGGCTTCAGCAGAGCGCAGATACCAAATACTGTTCTTCTAGTG
TAGCCGTAGTTAGGCCACCACTTCAAGAACTCTGTAGCACCGCCTACATACCTCGCTCTGCTAATCCTGT
TACCAGTGGCTGCTGCCAGTGGCGATAAGTCGTGTCTTACCGGGTTGGACTCAAGACGATAGTTACCGGA
TAAGGCGCAGCGGTCGGGCTGAACGGGGGGTTCGTGCACACAGCCCAGCTTGGAGCGAACGACCTACACC
GAACTGAGATACCTACAGCGTGAGCTATGAGAAAGCGCCACGCTTCCCGAAGGGAGAAAGGCGGACAGGT
ATCCGGTAAGCGGCAGGGTCGGAACAGGAGAGCGCACGAGGGAGCTTCCAGGGGGAAACGCCTGGTATCT
TTATAGTCCTGTCGGGTTTCGCCACCTCTGACTTGAGCGTCGATTTTTGTGATGCTCGTCAGGGGGGCGG
AGCCTATGGAAAAACGCCAGCAACGCGGCCTTTTTACGGTTCCTGGCCTTTTGCTGGCCTTTTGCTCACA
TGTTCTTTCCTGCGTTATCCCCTGATTCTGTGGATAACCGTATTACCGCCTTTGAGTGAGCTGATACCGC
TCGCCGCAGCCGAACGACCGAGCGCAGCGAGTCAGTGAGCGAGGAAGCGGAAGAGCGCCCAATACGCAAA
CCGCCTCTCCCCGCGCGTTGGCCGATTCATTAATGCAGCTGGCACGACAGGTTTCCCGACTGGAAAGCGG
GCAGTGAGCGCAACGCAATTAATGTGAGTTAGCTCACTCATTAGGCACCCCAGGCTTTACACTTTATGCT
TCCGGCTCGTATGTTGTGTGGAATTGTGAGCGGATAACAATTTCACACAGGAAACAGCTATGACCATGAT
TACGCCAAGCTCTAGCTAGAGGTCGACCAATTCTCATGTTTGACAGCTTATCATCGCAGATCCGGGCAAC
GTTGTTGCCATTGCTGCAGGCGCAGAACTGGTAGGTATGGAAGATCTATACATTGAATCAATATTGGCAA
TTAGCCATATTAGTCATTGGTTATATAGCATAAATCAATATTGGCTATTGGCCATTGCATACGTTGTATC
TATATCATAATATGTACATTTATATTGGCTCATGTCCAATATGACCGC
Features (pLannotate 1.2.2; 18 found; start..end, strand, type, name):
      7..386     +  enhancer       CMV enhancer: human cytomegalovirus immediate early enhancer
    388..587     +  promoter       CMV promoter: human cytomegalovirus (CMV) immediate early promoter
    655..693     +  misc_feature   Ad SA (fragment): adenovirus major late transcript splice acceptor (Friedrich and Soriano, 1991)
    726..935     -  CDS            PTP (fragment): TERM_ADE02 - Experimental evidence at protein level: Swiss-Prot protein existence level 1. Protein covalently bound to the viral DNA that acts as a primer for viral genomic replication by DNA strand displacement. Assembles on the viral origin of replication in an initiation complex with viral polymerase, DBP, host NFIA and host POU2F1/OCT1. During initiation, the polymerase covalently couples the first dCTP with Ser- 580 of pTP. The terminal protein stimulates the template activity over 20 fold compared to protein-free templates. Neo-synthesized viral genomes are linked to two preterminal prot
    966..1055    +  intron         chimeric intron (fragment): chimera between introns from adenovirus and immunoglobulin heavy chain genes
   1074..1120    +  CDS            IgH signal sequence (fragment): signal sequence from the mouse immunoglobulin heavy chain variable region
   1911..2471    +  CDS            Cd4 (fragment): CD4_RAT - Experimental evidence at protein level: Swiss-Prot protein existence level 1. Integral membrane glycoprotein that plays an essential role in the immune response and serves multiple functions in responses against both external and internal offenses. In T-cells, functions primarily as a coreceptor for MHC class II molecule:peptide complex. The antigens presented by class II peptides are derived from extracellular proteins while class I peptides are derived from cytosolic proteins. Interacts simultaneously with the T-cell receptor (TCR) and the MHC class II presented by antigen presenti
   2631..2686    +  polyA_signal   β-globin poly(A) signal: rabbit β-globin polyadenylation signal (Gil and Proudfoot, 1987)
   3200..4881    -  rep_origin     oriP (fragment): Epstein-Barr virus oriP replication origin (Yates et al., 2000)
   5008..5112    +  promoter       AmpR promoter: bla
   5113..5973    +  CDS            AmpR: β-lactamase; bla; confers resistance to ampicillin, carbenicillin, and related antibiotics
   6144..6732    +  rep_origin     ori: high-copy-number ColE1/pMB1/pBR322/pUC origin of replication
   6915..7007    +  CDS            lacI (fragment): lac repressor; lacI; The lac repressor binds to the lac operator to inhibit transcription in E. coli. This inhibition can be relieved by adding lactose or isopropyl-β-D-thiogalactopyranoside (IPTG).
   7020..7041    +  protein_bind   CAP binding site: CAP binding activates transcription in the presence of cAMP. E. coli catabolite activator protein
   7056..7086    +  promoter       lac promoter: promoter for the E. coli lac operon
   7094..7110    +  protein_bind   lac operator: The lac repressor binds to the lac operator to inhibit transcription in E. coli. This inhibition can be relieved by adding lactose or isopropyl-β-D-thiogalactopyranoside (IPTG). lac repressor encoded by lacI
   7180..7196    +  promoter       tet promoter (fragment): E. coli promoter for tetracycline efflux protein gene
   7206..7231    -  CDS            bla(M) (fragment): β-lactamase lacking the signal sequence; bla(M); allows cytosolic expression of β-lactamase
