[The description below was written by a language model from this plasmid's Addgene catalogue record and pLannotate feature annotations shown in this document.]
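Description:
BMR1_02g04260-bio-His is a mammalian expression plasmid built on the pTT3 backbone for producing a soluble, tagged form of a Babesia microti cell surface or secreted protein. It is maintained in E. coli as a high-copy plasmid through a ColE1/pUC-type origin and selected with ampicillin via the β-lactamase gene. The backbone also carries an Epstein-Barr virus oriP element, which supports episomal retention in cells that supply EBNA1 and is a typical feature of vectors designed for transient high-yield expression. Short lac-region remnants (lacI fragment, CAP site, lac promoter and operator) and other small annotated fragments appear to be backbone leftovers with no stated role.

The expression cassette is driven by the CMV enhancer and promoter, followed by adenovirus-derived leader and splice elements and a chimeric intron fragment that aid transcript processing, and is terminated by the rabbit β-globin polyadenylation signal. The annotated adenoviral PTP fragment on the opposite strand is probably an incidental match to this leader region. A fragment of a mouse immunoglobulin heavy chain signal sequence is annotated just upstream of the insert, consistent with directing the protein into the secretory pathway. The synthetic insert of about 728 bp, cloned between NotI and AscI, encodes the full-length BMR1_02g04260 ectodomain; it is not annotated in the feature table but fits the gap between the signal sequence and the tag. All potential N-linked glycosylation sequons were removed by replacing the serine or threonine with alanine. The ectodomain is fused at its C terminus to rat Cd4 domains 3 and 4, a biotinylation sequence and a 6xHis tag. Cotransfection with BirA yields enzymatically monobiotinylated protein. The construct belongs to a library of recombinant B. microti proteins made for diagnostics discovery and reverse vaccinology.
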