Addgene plasmid #108004: BMR1_02g04260-bio-His
Purpose: Expresses enzymatically monobiotinylated full-length BMR1_02g04260 ectodomain with no N-linked glycans upon cotransfection with BirA in mammalian cells. Contains a C-terminal rat Cd4 d3+4 tag.
Depositing lab: Gavin Wright. Depositing organization: Wellcome Sanger Institute. Publication: A library of recombinant Babesia microti cell surface and secreted proteins for diagnostics discovery and reverse vaccinology. Elton CM, Rodriguez M, Ben Mamoun C, Lobo CA, Wright GJ. Int J Parasitol. 2019 Feb;49(2):115-125. doi: 10.1016/j.ijpara.2018.10.003. Epub 2018 Oct 24. PubMed 30367868.
Backbone
  Vector backbone: pTT3
  Backbone manufacturer: Yves Durocher
  Backbone size w/o insert (bp): 6670
  Modifications to backbone: Addition of CD4, biotinylation sequence, 6xhis tags
  Vector type: Mammalian Expression
Growth in bacteria
  Bacterial resistance: Ampicillin, 100 μg/mL
  Growth temperature: 37°C
  Growth strain: DH5alpha
  Copy number: High Copy
Gene/Insert
  Gene/Insert name: BMR1_02g04260
  Species: B. microti
  Insert size (bp): 728
  Mutation: all potential N-linked glycosylation sites (N-X-S/T, where X is not proline) were systematically removed by substituting alanine for serine/threonine at these sites.
  Promoter: CMV
  Tag / fusion protein: ratCD4d3+4,biotinylation sequence, 6xHis (C terminal on backbone)
  Cloning method: Restriction Enzyme; 5′ cloning site NotI (not destroyed); 3′ cloning site AscI (not destroyed)
  Sequencing primers: 5′ CMV-F; 3′ EBVori-F (5'-CCACTCAGTGTTGGCAAATG-3')
Resource information
  A portion of this plasmid was derived from a plasmid made by: Made by gene synthesis. pTT3 was obtained from Yves Durocher, National Research Council of Canada
Terms and licenses: Academic/Nonprofit Terms; Industry Terms: Not Available to Industry
How to cite: BMR1_02g04260-bio-His was a gift from Gavin Wright (Addgene plasmid # 108004 ; http://n2t.net/addgene:108004 ; RRID:Addgene_108004)
